Addgene plasmid #53689: SOCS2A-c016
Purpose: bacterial expression plasmid
Depositing lab: Nicola Burgess-Brown. Depositing organization: University of Oxford.
Backbone
  Vector backbone: pLIC-SGC1
  Backbone manufacturer: SGC
  Vector type: Bacterial Expression
Growth in bacteria
  Bacterial resistance: Ampicillin, 100 μg/mL
  Growth temperature: 37°C
  Growth strain: Mach1
  Growth instructions: BL21(DE3) is recommended for expression
  Copy number: High Copy
Gene/Insert
  Gene/Insert name: SOCS2A (alt name: gi|4507263)
  Mutation: Bacterial expression for structure determination; may not be full ORF, see comments
  Tag / fusion protein: His6-TEV (N terminal on insert)
  Cloning method: Ligation Independent Cloning
  Sequencing primers: 5′ T7; 3′ T7-term
Terms and licenses: Academic/Nonprofit Terms; Industry Terms: Not Available to Industry
Depositor comments: T7-lacl regulated, N-terminal his tag, TEV cleavage, LIC cloning using BseRI/ T4 pol, pET backbone. http://www.thesgc.org/structures/2C9W/ (complex)
How to cite: SOCS2A-c016 was a gift from Nicola Burgess-Brown (Addgene plasmid # 53689 ; http://n2t.net/addgene:53689 ; RRID:Addgene_53689)
