[The description below was written by a language model from this plasmid's Addgene catalogue record.]
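Description:
SOCS2A-c016 is a bacterial expression plasmid built on pLIC-SGC1, a pET-derived ligation-independent cloning vector from the Structural Genomics Consortium. It is a high-copy plasmid selected with ampicillin. The record pairs a standard cloning strain for propagation with a BL21(DE3)-type host for expression. That host supplies the T7 RNA polymerase needed to drive the vector's promoter. No feature table accompanies the record, so the replication origin and the exact layout of backbone elements are not documented beyond the "pET backbone" comment.

The insert is SOCS2A, a SOCS2 (suppressor of cytokine signalling 2) coding sequence. The source species is not stated in the catalogue fields. The insert was introduced by ligation-independent cloning, using BseRI-cut vector treated with T4 DNA polymerase. Expression is under T7-lacI control: a T7 promoter is kept repressed by the lac repressor until induction, which limits leaky expression of the target protein. The product carries an N-terminal hexahistidine tag followed by a TEV protease recognition site. This allows purification by immobilised metal affinity chromatography, after which the tag can be cleaved off to leave near-native protein.

The depositor notes that the construct was designed for structure determination and may not encode the full open reading frame. It should therefore be regarded as a crystallography-optimised, possibly truncated form whose boundaries are not given in the record. The comments link it to a solved structure described as a complex, which suggests the protein was studied with binding partners, although these are not named and are not indicated as encoded on this plasmid. Typical use is recombinant production of SOCS2 protein in E. coli for structural and biochemical work.
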