>Addgene plasmid #53689 | SOCS2A-c016 | depositor partial sequence | sequence record 83816 | insert sequence
ATGCACCATCATCATCATCATTCTTCTGGTGTAGATCTGGGTACCGAGAACCTGTACTTCCAATCCATGC
AGGCGGCGCGTCTGGCGAAGGCCCTGCGGGAGCTCGGTCAGACAGGATGGTACTGGGGAAGTATGACTGT
TAATGAAGCCAAAGAGAAATTAAAAGAGGCACCAGAAGGAACTTTCTTGATTAGAGATAGCTCGCATTCA
GACTACCTACTAACAATATCTGTTAAAACATCAGCTGGACCAACTAATCTTCGAATCGAATACCAAGACG
GAAAATTCAGATTGGACTCTATCATATGTGTCAAATCCAAGCTTAAACAATTTGACAGTGTGGTTCATCT
GATCGACTACTATGTTCAGATGTGCAAGGATAAGCGGACAGGTCCAGAAGCCCCCCGGAACGGCACTGTT
CACCTTTATCTGACCAAACCGCTCTACACGTCAGCACCATCTCTGCAGCATCTCTGTAGGCTCACCATTA
ACAAATGTACCGGTGCCATCTGGGGACTGCCTTTACCAACAAGACTAAAAGATTACTTGGAAGAATATAA
ATTCCAGGTATAACAGTAAAGGTGGATAC
