>Addgene plasmid #53689 | SOCS2A-c016 | addgene partial sequence | sequence record 86628 | T7 5'-TAATACGACTCACTATAGGG-3'
AATAATTTTGTTTAACTTTAAGAAGGAGATATACATATGCACCATCATCATCATCATTCTTCTGGTGTAG
ATCTGGGTACCGAGAACCTGTACTTCCAATCCATGCAGGCGGCGCGTCTGGCGAAGGCCCTGCGGGAGCT
CGGTCAGACAGGATGGTACTGGGGAAGTATGACTGTTAATGAAGCCAAAGAGAAATTAAAAGAGGCACCA
GAAGGAACTTTCTTGATTAGAGATAGCTCGCATTCAGACTACCTACTAACAATATCTGTTAAAACATCAG
CTGGACCAACTAATCTTCGAATCGAATACCAAGACGGAAAATTCAGATTGGACTCTATCATATGTGTCAA
ATCCAAGCTTAAACAATTTGACAGTGTGGTTCATCTGATCGACTACTATGTTCAGATGTGCAAGGATAAG
CGGACAGGTCCAGAAGCCCCCCGGAACGGCACTGTTCACCTTTATCTGACCAAACCGCTCTACACGTCAG
CACCATCTCTGCAGCATCTCTGTAGGCTCACCATTAACAAATGTACCGGTGCCATCTGGGGACTGCCTTT
ACCAACAAGACTAAAAGATTACTTGGAAGAATATAAATTCCAGGTATGACAGTAAAGGTGGATACGGATC
CGAATTCGAGCTCCGTCGACAAGCTTGCGGCCGCACTCGAGCACCACCACCACCACCACTGAGATCCGGC
TGCTAACAAAGCCCGAAAGGAAGCTGAGTTGGCTGCTGCCACCGCTGAGCAATAACTAGCATAACCCCTT
GGGGCCTCTAAACGGGTCTTGAGGGGTTTTTTGCTGAAAGGAGGAACTATATCCGGATTGGCGAATGGG
[93 nt withheld, positions 840-932]
